Addgene plasmid #175141: pLV Tmx4-V5 C209A, C211A
Purpose: Lentiviral expression of V5-tagged mouse Tmx4
Depositing lab: Larry Gerace. Depositing organization: Scripps California (The Scripps Research Institute). Publication: Comparative membrane proteomics reveals diverse cell regulators concentrated at the nuclear envelope. Cheng LC, Zhang X, Baboo S, Nguyen JA, Martinez-Bartolome S, Loose E, Diedrich J, Yates JR 3rd, Gerace L. Life Sci Alliance. 2023 Jul 11;6(9):e202301998. doi: 10.26508/lsa.202301998. Print 2023 Sep. PubMed 37433644.
Backbone
  Vector backbone: pLV-EF1a-IRES-Puro
  Backbone manufacturer: Tobias Meyer (Addgene plasmid # 85132)
  Vector type: Mammalian Expression, Lentiviral
Growth in bacteria
  Bacterial resistance: Ampicillin, 100 μg/mL
  Growth temperature: 30°C
  Growth strain: NEB Stable
  Copy number: High Copy
Gene/Insert
  Gene/Insert name: Tmx4 (alt names: D2Bwg1356e; Kiaa1162)
  Species: M. musculus (mouse)
  Mutation: C209A, C211A
  Entrez Gene: Tmx4 (a.k.a. 2810417D04Rik, 4930500L08Rik, AI843224, AW046784, D2Bwg1356e, Txndc13, mKIAA1162)
  Tag / fusion protein: V5 (C terminal on insert)
  Cloning method: Gibson Cloning
Terms and licenses: Academic/Nonprofit Terms; Industry Terms: Not Available to Industry
How to cite: pLV Tmx4-V5 C209A, C211A was a gift from Larry Gerace (Addgene plasmid # 175141 ; http://n2t.net/addgene:175141 ; RRID:Addgene_175141)
