[The description below was written by a language model from this plasmid's Addgene catalogue record and pLannotate feature annotations shown in this document.]
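Description:
pLV Tmx4-V5 C209A, C211A is an HIV-1-based lentiviral transfer plasmid for mammalian expression, built by Gibson cloning into the pLV-EF1a-IRES-Puro backbone. It is maintained in E. coli through a high-copy ColE1/pUC-type origin and an ampicillin resistance gene (β-lactamase with its own promoter). The backbone also retains remnants of a lac promoter/operator region and an SV40 polyadenylation signal outside the viral unit. The viral portion is flanked by two HIV-1 LTR elements, both annotated as truncated. It contains the Ψ packaging signal with an adjoining gag fragment, the Rev response element for Rev-dependent nuclear export of the genomic RNA, and the cPPT/CTS, which aids nuclear import of the reverse-transcribed genome. Fragments of rev and nef coding sequence are also annotated as residual viral sequence.

The payload is a single bicistronic cassette driven by the human EF-1α core promoter together with its intron A. The first cistron encodes mouse Tmx4, a thioredoxin-related transmembrane protein, carrying the substitutions C209A and C211A and fused at its C terminus to a V5 epitope tag for detection. The record does not explain the functional rationale for these two cysteine-to-alanine changes. Downstream, an EMCV IRES allows translation of puromycin N-acetyltransferase from the same transcript, so transduced cells that survive puromycin selection should also express the tagged protein. A WPRE follows to enhance transcript stability and expression. The construct is intended for producing lentivirus to stably express V5-tagged mutant Tmx4 in mammalian cells. The associated study concerns membrane proteins concentrated at the nuclear envelope.
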