Features (pLannotate 1.2.2; 24 found; start..end, strand, type, name):
    377..634     +  LTR            5' LTR (truncated): truncated 5' long terminal repeat (LTR) from HIV-1
    681..806     +  misc_feature   HIV-1 Ψ: packaging signal of human immunodeficiency virus type 1
    790..1128    +  CDS            HIV-1 gag (fragment): gag protein from human immunodeficiency virus 1; gag
   1303..1536    +  misc_feature   RRE: The Rev response element (RRE) of HIV-1 allows for Rev-dependent mRNA export from the nucleus to the cytoplasm.
   1913..2013    +  CDS            Rev (fragment): human immunodeficiency virus 1 (HIV-1) Rev protein; rev; enhances nuclear export of unspliced and incompletely spliced viral mRNAs
   2028..2143    +  misc_feature   cPPT/CTS: central polypurine tract and central termination sequence of HIV-1 (lacking the first T)
   2221..2432    +  promoter       EF-1α core promoter: core promoter for human elongation factor EF-1α
   2433..3371    +  intron         EF-1α intron A: intron upstream of the start codon of human EF-1α
   3408..4412    +  CDS            Tmx4: TMX4_MOUSE - Also known as D2Bwg1356e, Kiaa1162, Txndc13. Experimental evidence at protein level: Swiss-Prot protein existence level 1. From Mus musculus (Mouse).
   4440..4481    +  CDS            V5 tag: epitope tag from simian virus 5
   4606..5167    +  misc_feature   IRES: internal ribosome entry site (IRES) of the encephalomyocarditis virus (EMCV)
   5170..5769    +  CDS            PuroR: puromycin N-acetyltransferase; pac from Streptomyces alboniger; confers resistance to puromycin
   5793..6381    +  misc_feature   WPRE: woodchuck hepatitis virus posttranscriptional regulatory element
   6398..6916    +  CDS            nef (fragment): NEF_HV1BR - Experimental evidence at protein level: Swiss-Prot protein existence level 1. Extracellular Nef protein targets CD4(+) T-lymphocytes for apoptosis by interacting with CXCR4 surface receptors (PubMed:14990729). From Human immunodeficiency virus type 1 group M subtype B (isolate BRU/LAI) (HIV-1).
   6964..7221    +  LTR            5' LTR (truncated): truncated 5' long terminal repeat (LTR) from HIV-1
   7373..7389    -  protein_bind   lac operator: The lac repressor binds to the lac operator to inhibit transcription in E. coli. This inhibition can be relieved by adding lactose or isopropyl-β-D-thiogalactopyranoside (IPTG). lac repressor encoded by lacI
   7397..7427    -  promoter       lac promoter: promoter for the E. coli lac operon
   7442..7463    -  protein_bind   CAP binding site: CAP binding activates transcription in the presence of cAMP. E. coli catabolite activator protein
   7476..7568    -  CDS            lacI (fragment): lac repressor; lacI; The lac repressor binds to the lac operator to inhibit transcription in E. coli. This inhibition can be relieved by adding lactose or isopropyl-β-D-thiogalactopyranoside (IPTG).
   7751..8339    -  rep_origin     ori: high-copy-number ColE1/pMB1/pBR322/pUC origin of replication
   8510..9370    -  CDS            AmpR: β-lactamase; bla; confers resistance to ampicillin, carbenicillin, and related antibiotics
   9371..9475    -  promoter       AmpR promoter: bla
   9523..9657    +  polyA_signal   SV40 poly(A) signal: SV40 polyadenylation signal
   9824..329     +  CDS            nef (fragment) (across the origin): NEF_HV1BR - Experimental evidence at protein level: Swiss-Prot protein existence level 1. Extracellular Nef protein targets CD4(+) T-lymphocytes for apoptosis by interacting with CXCR4 surface receptors (PubMed:14990729). From Human immunodeficiency virus type 1 group M subtype B (isolate BRU/LAI) (HIV-1).
>Addgene plasmid #175141 | pLV Tmx4-V5 C209A, C211A | addgene full sequence | sequence record 352064 | Addgene NGS Result
TGGAAGGGCTAATTCACTCCCAAAGAAGACAAGATATCCTTGATCTGTGGATCTACCACACACAAGGCTA
CTTCCCTGATTAGCAGAACTACACACCAGGGCCAGGGGTCAGATATCCACTGACCTTTGGATGGTGCTAC
AAGCTAGTACCAGTTGAGCCAGATAAGGTAGAAGAGGCCAATAAAGGAGAGAACACCAGCTTGTTACACC
CTGTGAGCCTGCATGGGATGGATGACCCGGAGAGAGAAGTGTTAGAGTGGAGGTTTGACAGCCGCCTAGC
ATTTCATCACGTGGCCCGAGAGCTGCATCCGGAGTACTTCAAGAACTGCTGATATCGAGCTTGCTACAAG
GGACTTTCCGCTGGGGACTTTCCAGGGAGGCGTGGCCTGGGCGGGACTGGGGAGTGGCGAGCCCTCAGAT
CCTGCATATAAGCAGCTGCTTTTTGCCTGTACTGGGTCTCTCTGGTTAGACCAGATCTGAGCCTGGGAGC
TCTCTGGCTAACTAGGGAACCCACTGCTTAAGCCTCAATAAAGCTTGCCTTGAGTGCTTCAAGTAGTGTG
TGCCCGTCTGTTGTGTGACTCTGGTAACTAGAGATCCCTCAGACCCTTTTAGTCAGTGTGGAAAATCTCT
AGCAGTGGCGCCCGAACAGGGACTTGAAAGCGAAAGGGAAACCAGAGGAGCTCTCTCGACGCAGGACTCG
GCTTGCTGAAGCGCGCACGGCAAGAGGCGAGGGGCGGCGACTGGTGAGTACGCCAAAAATTTTGACTAGC
GGAGGCTAGAAGGAGAGAGATGGGTGCGAGAGCGTCAGTATTAAGCGGGGGAGAATTAGATCGCGATGGG
AAAAAATTCGGTTAAGGCCAGGGGGAAAGAAAAAATATAAATTAAAACATATAGTATGGGCAAGCAGGGA
GCTAGAACGATTCGCAGTTAATCCTGGCCTGTTAGAAACATCAGAAGGCTGTAGACAAATACTGGGACAG
CTACAACCATCCCTTCAGACAGGATCAGAAGAACTTAGATCATTATATAATACAGTAGCAACCCTCTATT
GTGTGCATCAAAGGATAGAGATAAAAGACACCAAGGAAGCTTTAGACAAGATAGAGGAAGAGCAAAACAA
AAGTAAGACCACCGCACAGCAAGCGGCCGGCCGCTGATCTTCAGACCTGGAGGAGGAGATATGAGGGACA
ATTGGAGAAGTGAATTATATAAATATAAAGTAGTAAAAATTGAACCATTAGGAGTAGCACCCACCAAGGC
AAAGAGAAGAGTGGTGCAGAGAGAAAAAAGAGCAGTGGGAATAGGAGCTTTGTTCCTTGGGTTCTTGGGA
GCAGCAGGAAGCACTATGGGCGCAGCGTCAATGACGCTGACGGTACAGGCCAGACAATTATTGTCTGGTA
TAGTGCAGCAGCAGAACAATTTGCTGAGGGCTATTGAGGCGCAACAGCATCTGTTGCAACTCACAGTCTG
GGGCATCAAGCAGCTCCAGGCAAGAATCCTGGCTGTGGAAAGATACCTAAAGGATCAACAGCTCCTGGGG
ATTTGGGGTTGCTCTGGAAAACTCATTTGCACCACTGCTGTGCCTTGGAATGCTAGTTGGAGTAATAAAT
CTCTGGAACAGATTTGGAATCACACGACCTGGATGGAGTGGGACAGAGAAATTAACAATTACACAAGCTT
AATACACTCCTTAATTGAAGAATCGCAAAACCAGCAAGAAAAGAATGAACAAGAATTATTGGAATTAGAT
AAATGGGCAAGTTTGTGGAATTGGTTTAACATAACAAATTGGCTGTGGTATATAAAATTATTCATAATGA
TAGTAGGAGGCTTGGTAGGTTTAAGAATAGTTTTTGCTGTACTTTCTATAGTGAATAGAGTTAGGCAGGG
ATATTCACCATTATCGTTTCAGACCCACCTCCCAACCCCGAGGGGACCCGACAGGCCCGAAGGAATAGAA
GAAGAAGGTGGAGAGAGAGACAGAGACAGATCCATTCGATTAGTGAACGGATCTCGACGGTATCGCCTTT
AAAAGAAAAGGGGGGATTGGGGGGTACAGTGCAGGGGAAAGAATAGTAGACATAATAGCAACAGACATAC
AAACTAAAGAATTACAAAAACAAATTACAAAAATTCAAAATTTTCGGGTTTATTACAGGGACAGCAGAGA
TCCAGTTTATCGATGAGGCCCTTTCGTCTTCACTCGAGGTGCCCGTCAGTGGGCAGAGCGCACATCGCCC
ACAGTCCCCGAGAAGTTGGGGGGAGGGGTCGGCAATTGAACCGGTGCCTAGAGAAGGTGGCGCGGGGTAA
ACTGGGAAAGTGATGTCGTGTACTGGCTCCGCCTTTTTCCCGAGGGTGGGGGAGAACCGTATATAAGTGC
AGTAGTCGCCGTGAACGTTCTTTTTCGCAACGGGTTTGCCGCCAGAACACAGGTAAGTGCCGTGTGTGGT
TCCCGCGGGCCTGGCCTCTTTACGGGTTATGGCCCTTGCGTGCCTTGAATTACTTCCACCTGGCTGCAGT
ACGTGATTCTTGATCCCGAGCTTCGGGTTGGAAGTGGGTGGGAGAGTTCGAGGCCTTGCGCTTAAGGAGC
CCCTTCGCCTCGTGCTTGAGTTGAGGCCTGGCCTGGGCGCTGGGGCCGCCGCGTGCGAATCTGGTGGCAC
CTTCGCGCCTGTCTCGCTGCTTTCGATAAGTCTCTAGCCATTTAAAATTTTTGATGACCTGCTGCGACGC
TTTTTTTCTGGCAAGATAGTCTTGTAAATGCGGGCCAAGATCTGCACACTGGTATTTCGGTTTTTGGGGC
CGCGGGCGGCGACGGGGCCCGTGCGTCCCAGCGCACATGTTCGGCGAGGCGGGGCCTGCGAGCGCGGCCA
CCGAGAATCGGACGGGGGTAGTCTCAAGCTGGCCGGCCTGCTCTGGTGCCTGGCCTCGCGCCGCCGTGTA
TCGCCCCGCCCTGGGCGGCAAGGCTGGCCCGGTCGGCACCAGTTGCGTGAGCGGAAAGATGGCCGCTTCC
CGGCCCTGCTGCAGGGAGCTCAAAATGGAGGACGCGGCGCTCGGGAGAGCGGGCGGGTGAGTCACCCACA
CAAAGGAAAAGGGCCTTTCCGTCCTCAGCCGTCGCTTCATGTGACTCCACGGAGTACCGGGCGCCGTCCA
GGCACCTCGATTAGTTCTCGAGCTTTTGGAGTACGTCGTCTTTAGGTTGGGGGGAGGGGTTTTATGCGAT
GGAGTTTCCCCACACTGAGTGGGTGGAGACTGAAGTTAGGCCAGCTTGGCACTTGATGTAATTCTCCTTG
GAATTTGCCCTTTTTGAGTTTGGATCTTGGTTCATTCTCAAGCCTCAGACAGTGGTTCAAAGTTTTTTTC
TTCCATTTCAGGTGTCGTGAGGATCCGCCATCGGCCCGCCCGCCGCCATGACAGGCGGCTTCTGCGTCCC
GGTACTCCTGGCCGCCTGGCTCGCAGCGGCAGCGGCCGAGGGTCTCGAGCAGGCCGCGCTGCCGGCCGAG
GAGAGCCGTGTGCAGCCCATGACCGCCTCCAACTGGACGCTGGTGATGGAGGGCGAGTGGATGCTGAAAT
TTTATGCTCCATGGTGTCCATCCTGCCAGCAGACTGATTCTGAATGGGAGACTTTTGCAAAGAATGGAGA
AACACTTCAGATCAGTGTGGGAAAGGTGGATGTCATTCAAGAGCCAGGTTTGAGTGGCCGCTTCTTTGTC
ACCACTCTCCCAGCATTTTTTCATGCAAAAGATGGGATATTCCGCCGTTACCGTGGTCCAGGAATCTATG
AAGATTTACAGAATTACATATTAGAGAAGAAATGGCAATCAGTTGAGCCTCTCACTGGCTGGAAGTCCCC
AGCCTCTCTAACGATGTCTGGAATGGCTGGTCTTTTTAGCATCTCTGGCAAGATTTGGCACCTTCACAAC
TATTTCACAGTGACCCTTGGAATTCCTGCATGGTGTTCTTACGTTTTTTTCGTCATTGCCACATTGGTGT
TTGGCCTGTTCATGGGTCTGATCCTGGTGGTGATTTCAGAAGCGTTCGCGGTGCCTCTTCCAAGAGCTTC
CTCTGAACGCTGTGAGCAGGAGCAGAGTACTGGAGAGGCTCAAGGAGCTGAGCAGCTACAGGATGCAGAG
GAAGAAAAGGATGACTCAAATGAAGAAGAAAACAAAGACAGTCTTGTGGATGATGAGGAAGAGAAAGAGG
ACATTGGAGATGAGGATGAAGGAGAAGAAGATGAGGAAGAGGACAACTTGGCAGGCATCATGGCTGAGGA
GAGAAGTGACACCAACGAGCGAGCAGTTGTGAAGGAGGGTAGTGTGTCCCCAAAGGAGGACGGAGCTCAC
CCAGCTGACACTCAGGACGTGGTGGAAGACGCCCTGAGGCAGCGCAAGAGTCAGAATGCCAACAAGGGAT
CTGGTGGGCCGGGCGGGGGTGGCGGGGGAGGTAAGCCTATCCCTAACCCTCTCCTCGGTCTCGATTCTAC
GTGAGTTTAAACTTCGAAACGCGTGAATTCCTCGAGGGCGGCCGCTCTAGAGTCGACGGGCCGCGGTAAC
AATTGTTAACTAACTTAAGCTAGCAACGGTTTCCCTCTAGCGGGATCAATTCCGCCCCCCCCCCCTAACG
TTACTGGCCGAAGCCGCTTGGAATAAGGCCGGTGTGCGTTTGTCTATATGTTATTTTCCACCATATTGCC
GTCTTTTGGCAATGTGAGGGCCCGGAAACCTGGCCCTGTCTTCTTGACGAGCATTCCTAGGGGTCTTTCC
CCTCTCGCCAAAGGAATGCAAGGTCTGTTGAATGTCGTGAAGGAAGCAGTTCCTCTGGAAGCTTCTTGAA
GACAAACAACGTCTGTAGCGACCCTTTGCAGGCAGCGGAACCCCCCACCTGGCGACAGGTGCCTCTGCGG
CCAAAAGCCACGTGTATAAGATACACCTGCAAAGGCGGCACAACCCCAGTGCCACGTTGTGAGTTGGATA
GTTGTGGAAAGAGTCAAATGGCTCTCCTCAAGCGTATTCAACAAGGGGCTGAAGGATGCCCAGAAGGTAC
CCCATTGTATGGGATCTGATCTGGGGCCTCGGTGCACATGCTTTACATGTGTTTAGTCGAGGTTAAAAAA
ACGTCTAGGCCCCCCGAACCACGGGGACGTGGTTTTCCTTTGAAAAACACGATAATACCATGACCGAGTA
CAAGCCCACGGTGCGCCTCGCCACCCGCGACGACGTCCCCAGGGCCGTACGCACCCTCGCCGCCGCGTTC
GCCGACTACCCCGCCACGCGCCACACCGTCGATCCGGACCGCCACATCGAGCGGGTCACCGAGCTGCAAG
AACTCTTCCTCACGCGCGTCGGGCTCGACATCGGCAAGGTGTGGGTCGCGGACGACGGCGCCGCGGTGGC
GGTCTGGACCACGCCGGAGAGCGTCGAAGCGGGGGCGGTGTTCGCCGAGATCGGCCCGCGCATGGCCGAG
TTGAGCGGTTCCCGGCTGGCCGCGCAGCAACAGATGGAAGGCCTCCTGGCGCCGCACCGGCCCAAGGAGC
CCGCGTGGTTCCTGGCCACCGTCGGCGTCTCGCCCGACCACCAGGGCAAGGGTCTGGGCAGCGCCGTCGT
GCTCCCCGGAGTGGAGGCGGCCGAGCGCGCCGGGGTGCCCGCCTTCCTGGAGACCTCCGCGCCCCGCAAC
CTCCCCTTCTACGAGCGGCTCGGCTTCACCGTCACCGCCGACGTCGAGGTGCCCGAAGGACCGCGCACCT
GGTGCATGACCCGCAAGCCCGGTGCCTGACCCGGGCGGGGCGCGTCTGGAACAATCAACCTCTGGATTAC
AAAATTTGTGAAAGATTGACTGGTATTCTTAACTATGTTGCTCCTTTTACGCTATGTGGATACGCTGCTT
TAATGCCTTTGTATCATGCTATTGCTTCCCGTATGGCTTTCATTTTCTCCTCCTTGTATAAATCCTGGTT
GCTGTCTCTTTATGAGGAGTTGTGGCCCGTTGTCAGGCAACGTGGCGTGGTGTGCACTGTGTTTGCTGAC
GCAACCCCCACTGGTTGGGGCATTGCCACCACCTGTCAGCTCCTTTCCGGGACTTTCGCTTTCCCCCTCC
CTATTGCCACGGCGGAACTCATCGCCGCCTGCCTTGCCCGCTGCTGGACAGGGGCTCGGCTGTTGGGCAC
TGACAATTCCGTGGTGTTGTCGGGGAAGCTGACGTCCTTTCCATGGCTGCTCGCCTGTGTTGCCACCTGG
ATTCTGCGCGGGACGTCCTTCTGCTACGTCCCTTCGGCCCTCAATCCAGCGGACCTTCCTTCCCGCGGCC
TGCTGCCGGCTCTGCGGCCTCTTCCGCGTCTTCGCCTTCGCCCTCAGACGAGTCGGATCTCCCTTTGGGC
CGCCTCCCCGCCTGGAATTAATTCTGCAGTCGAGACCTAGAAAAACATGGAGCAATCACAAGTAGCAATA
CAGCAGCTACCAATGCTGATTGTGCCTGGCTAGAAGCACAAGAGGAGGAGGAGGTGGGTTTTCCAGTCAC
ACCTCAGGTACCTTTAAGACCAATGACTTACAAGGCAGCTGTAGATCTTAGCCACTTTTTAAAAGAAAAG
AGGGGACTGGAAGGGCTAATTCACTCCCAACGAAGACAAGATATCCTTGATCTGTGGATCTACCACACAC
AAGGCTACTTCCCTGATTAGCAGAACTACACACCAGGGCCAGGGGTCAGATATCCACTGACCTTTGGATG
GTGCTACAAGCTAGTACCAGTTGAGCCAGATAAGGTAGAAGAGGCCAATAAAGGAGAGAACACCAGCTTG
TTACACCCTGTGAGCCTGCATGGGATGGATGACCCGGAGAGAGAAGTGTTAGAGTGGAGGTTTGACAGCC
GCCTAGCATTTCATCACGTGGCCCGAGAGCTGCATCCGGAGTACTTCAAGAACTGCTGATATCGAGCTTG
CTACAAGGGACTTTCCGCTGGGGACTTTCCAGGGAGGCGTGGCCTGGGCGGGACTGGGGAGTGGCGAGCC
CTCAGATCCTGCATATAAGCAGCTGCTTTTTGCCTGTACTGGGTCTCTCTGGTTAGACCAGATCTGAGCC
TGGGAGCTCTCTGGCTAACTAGGGAACCCACTGCTTAAGCCTCAATAAAGCTTGCCTTGAGTGCTTCAAG
TAGTGTGTGCCCGTCTGTTGTGTGACTCTGGTAACTAGAGATCCCTCAGACCCTTTTAGTCAGTGTGGAA
AATCTCTAGCAGTAGTAGTTCATGTCATCTTATTATTCAGTATTTATAACTTGCAAAGAAATGAATATCA
GAGAGTGAGAGGCCTTGACATTGCTAGCGTTTACCGTCGACCTCTAGCTAGAGCTTGGCGTAATCATGGT
CATAGCTGTTTCCTGTGTGAAATTGTTATCCGCTCACAATTCCACACAACATACGAGCCGGAAGCATAAA
GTGTAAAGCCTGGGGTGCCTAATGAGTGAGCTAACTCACATTAATTGCGTTGCGCTCACTGCCCGCTTTC
CAGTCGGGAAACCTGTCGTGCCAGCTGCATTAATGAATCGGCCAACGCGCGGGGAGAGGCGGTTTGCGTA
TTGGGCGCTCTTCCGCTTCCTCGCTCACTGACTCGCTGCGCTCGGTCGTTCGGCTGCGGCGAGCGGTATC
AGCTCACTCAAAGGCGGTAATACGGTTATCCACAGAATCAGGGGATAACGCAGGAAAGAACATGTGAGCA
AAAGGCCAGCAAAAGGCCAGGAACCGTAAAAAGGCCGCGTTGCTGGCGTTTTTCCATAGGCTCCGCCCCC
CTGACGAGCATCACAAAAATCGACGCTCAAGTCAGAGGTGGCGAAACCCGACAGGACTATAAAGATACCA
GGCGTTTCCCCCTGGAAGCTCCCTCGTGCGCTCTCCTGTTCCGACCCTGCCGCTTACCGGATACCTGTCC
GCCTTTCTCCCTTCGGGAAGCGTGGCGCTTTCTCATAGCTCACGCTGTAGGTATCTCAGTTCGGTGTAGG
TCGTTCGCTCCAAGCTGGGCTGTGTGCACGAACCCCCCGTTCAGCCCGACCGCTGCGCCTTATCCGGTAA
CTATCGTCTTGAGTCCAACCCGGTAAGACACGACTTATCGCCACTGGCAGCAGCCACTGGTAACAGGATT
AGCAGAGCGAGGTATGTAGGCGGTGCTACAGAGTTCTTGAAGTGGTGGCCTAACTACGGCTACACTAGAA
GAACAGTATTTGGTATCTGCGCTCTGCTGAAGCCAGTTACCTTCGGAAAAAGAGTTGGTAGCTCTTGATC
CGGCAAACAAACCACCGCTGGTAGCGGTGGTTTTTTTGTTTGCAAGCAGCAGATTACGCGCAGAAAAAAA
GGATCTCAAGAAGATCCTTTGATCTTTTCTACGGGGTCTGACGCTCAGTGGAACGAAAACTCACGTTAAG
GGATTTTGGTCATGAGATTATCAAAAAGGATCTTCACCTAGATCCTTTTAAATTAAAAATGAAGTTTTAA
ATCAATCTAAAGTATATATGAGTAAACTTGGTCTGACAGTTACCAATGCTTAATCAGTGAGGCACCTATC
TCAGCGATCTGTCTATTTCGTTCATCCATAGTTGCCTGACTCCCCGTCGTGTAGATAACTACGATACGGG
AGGGCTTACCATCTGGCCCCAGTGCTGCAATGATACCGCGAGACCCACGCTCACCGGCTCCAGATTTATC
AGCAATAAACCAGCCAGCCGGAAGGGCCGAGCGCAGAAGTGGTCCTGCAACTTTATCCGCCTCCATCCAG
TCTATTAATTGTTGCCGGGAAGCTAGAGTAAGTAGTTCGCCAGTTAATAGTTTGCGCAACGTTGTTGCCA
TTGCTACAGGCATCGTGGTGTCACGCTCGTCGTTTGGTATGGCTTCATTCAGCTCCGGTTCCCAACGATC
AAGGCGAGTTACATGATCCCCCATGTTGTGCAAAAAAGCGGTTAGCTCCTTCGGTCCTCCGATCGTTGTC
AGAAGTAAGTTGGCCGCAGTGTTATCACTCATGGTTATGGCAGCACTGCATAATTCTCTTACTGTCATGC
CATCCGTAAGATGCTTTTCTGTGACTGGTGAGTACTCAACCAAGTCATTCTGAGAATAGTGTATGCGGCG
ACCGAGTTGCTCTTGCCCGGCGTCAATACGGGATAATACCGCGCCACATAGCAGAACTTTAAAAGTGCTC
ATCATTGGAAAACGTTCTTCGGGGCGAAAACTCTCAAGGATCTTACCGCTGTTGAGATCCAGTTCGATGT
AACCCACTCGTGCACCCAACTGATCTTCAGCATCTTTTACTTTCACCAGCGTTTCTGGGTGAGCAAAAAC
AGGAAGGCAAAATGCCGCAAAAAAGGGAATAAGGGCGACACGGAAATGTTGAATACTCATACTCTTCCTT
TTTCAATATTATTGAAGCATTTATCAGGGTTATTGTCTCATGAGCGGATACATATTTGAATGTATTTAGA
AAAATAAACAAATAGGGGTTCCGCGCACATTTCCCCGAAAAGTGCCACCTGACGTCGACGGATCGGGAGA
TCAACTTGTTTATTGCAGCTTATAATGGTTACAAATAAAGCAATAGCATCACAAATTTCACAAATAAAGC
ATTTTTTTCACTGCATTCTAGTTGTGGTTTGTCCAAACTCATCAATGTATCTTATCATGTCTGGATCAAC
TGGATAACTCAAGCTAACCAAAATCATCCCAAACTTCCCACCCCATACCCTATTACCACTGCCAATTACC
TGTGGTTTCATTTACTCTAAACCTGTGATTCCTCTGAATTATTTTCATTTTAAAGAAATTGTATTTGTTA
AATATGTACTACAAACTTAGTAGT
